>Addgene plasmid #230290 | AiP13409 - pAAV-AiE0892m-minBG-SYFP2-P2A-3XFLAG-10aa-H2B-WPRE3-BGHpA (Alias: CN3409) | addgene full sequence | sequence record 470650 | Addgene NGS Result
GAAGGCACGGGGGAGGGGCAAACAACAGATGGCTGGCAACTAGAAGGCACAGTCGAAGATCTCTCGAGCC
ACGGAATTGTCAGTGCCCAACAGCCGAGCCCCTGTCCAGCAGCGGGCAAGGCAGGCGGCGATGAGTTCCG
CCGTGGCAAGAACTAACCAGGATTTATACAAGGAGGAGAAAATGAAAGCCATACGGGAAGCAATAGCATG
ATACAAAGGCATTAAAGCAGCGTATCCACATAGCGTAAAAGGAGCAACATAGTTAAGAATACCAGTCAAT
CTTTCACAAATTTTGTAATCCAGAGGTTGATTATGATATCGAATTCGCGGCCGCGGCGCGCCTCATTACT
TAGCGCTGGTGTACTTGGTGATGGCCTTAGTACCCTCGGACACGGCGTGCTTGGCCAACTCCCCAGGCAG
CAGCAGGCGCACGGCCGTCTGGATCTCCCGGGAGGTGATGGTCGAGCGCTTGTTGTAATGCGCCAGGCGG
GAAGCCTCTCCTGCGATGCGCTCGAAAATGTCGTTCACAAACGAATTCATGATGCCCATGGCCTTGGACG
AAATGCCGGTGTCAGGGTGGACCTGCTTCAGAACCTTGTACACATAGATGGAATAGCTCTCCTTGCGGCT
GCGCTTGCGCTTCTTGCCGCCTTTCTTCTGCGCCTTAGTCACCGCCTTCTTGGAGCCCTTTTTCGGGGCG
GGAGCAGACTTCGCTGGCTCTGGGCCTCCGGAGCCTCCAGATCTGAGTCCGGACTTGTCATCGTCATCCT
TGTAATCGATGTCATGATCTTTATAATCTCCGTCATGGTCTTTGTAGTCTCCACTAGCACCAGGCCCTGG
ATTCTCCTCTACATCCCCTGCCTGTTTCAACAGTGAGAAGTTGGTAGCACCAGAGCCCTTGTACAGCTCG
TCCATGCCGAGAGTGATCCCGGCGGCGGTCACGAACTCCAGCAGGACCATGTGATCGCGCTTCTCGTTGG
GGTCTTTGCTCAGCTTGGACTGGTAGCTCAGGTAGTGGTTGTCGGGCAGCAGCACGGGGCCGTCGCCGAT
GGGGGTGTTCTGCTGGTAGTGGTCGGCGAGCTGCACGCCGCCGTCCTCGATGTTGTGGCGGATCTTGAAG
TTGGCCTTGATGCCGTTCTTCTGCTTGTCGGCGGTGATATAGACGTTGTGGCTGTTGTAGTTGTACTCCA
GCTTGTGCCCCAGGATGTTGCCGTCCTCCTTGAAGTCGATGCCCTTCAGCTCGATGCGGTTCACCAGGGT
GTCGCCCTCGAACTTCACCTCGGCGCGGGTCTTGTAGTTGCCGTCGTCTTTGAAGAAGATGGTGCGCTCC
TGGACGTAGCCTTCGGGCATGGCGGACTTGAAGAAGTCGTGCTGCTTCATGTGGTCGGGGTAGCGGGCGA
AGCACTGCACGCCGTAGCCCAGGGTGGTCACGAGGGTGGGCCAGGGCACGGGCAGCTTGCCGGTGGTGCA
GATCAGCTTCAGGGTCAGCTTGCCGTAGGTGGCATCGCCCTCGCCCTCGCCGGACACGCTGAACTTGTGG
CCGTTGACATCGCCGTCCAGCTCGACCAGGATGGGCACCACCCCGGTGAACAGCTCCTCGCCCTTGGAGA
CCATGGTGGCGACCGGTAGCGCTAGCTTCGAAAGATCTGGATCCCAGAAGCAAATGTAAGCAATAGATGG
CTCTGCCCTGACTTTTATGCCCAGCCCGAGCTCAGCAAAGTCCTGGAGGGGTAAATTAAAAAGCTGGCTT
GGTTTTCTAGTCCCATCCTGGGGTCTCCTATTTATAATTAGTGTCTACGATAAAATTAGCCATCAAATCT
TTTAGGGCTCCAAAATATTGGCCTGAGGTTTCATTTACATTGTATTTCTGGCAGTTTGAATAATGTTCCA
AACTAGTCGCATTGATTAAATAGACCCATTTTGTGACTTAAATGTTTTAACATCTGTATTGCTCAAAGAT
CTTTCTGAATCAGTACATTTCTACAGATACAAAAATAACATTTGTCCCAAATTTTGAGAATCTATTAGAA
AGCCTTGACTGAAAGCACATTCTTGTATAAGCAGTGCCCGCAAGAATGCCCAAATAACTGTGACCTTGAG
GACTTTGGAAGCAGGACTGCCATTTTGCTTTTTTTGTCAAGTTCCCCCTCCCCCCCACAGTCACTCCTGC
AGCTGGCTTCTTCTTCTCTCATGCAGTCCTGTTAAATATGTATGGCCTGGTTAGTTTTATTTTCAAAGAA
ATAACATTTTTTCTCGTCCTTGTTACTTGTAACATATAATCAGCTGAATTGCACCGTTATAGCCCACCGG
GTGCTTCTTCCTCTCCTGTCAGATTTGTTTTTTTCTCTGTATCCCAAGAAATCTTTATTTTGCAACGCGT
GCGGCCGCAGGAACCCCTAGTGATGGAGTTGGCCACTCCCTCTCTGCGCGCTCGCTCGCTCACTGAGGCC
GGGCGACCAAAGGTCGCCCGACGCCCGGGCGGCCTCAGTGAGCGAGCGAGCGCGCAGCTGCCTGCAGGAC
ATGTGAGCAAAAGGCCAGCAAAAGGCCAGGAACCGTAAAAAGGCCGCGTTGCTGGCGTTTTTCCATAGGC
TCCGCCCCCCTGACGAGCATCACAAAAATCGACGCTCAAGTCAGAGGTGGCGAAACCCGACAGGACTATA
AAGATACCAGGCGTTTCCCCCTGGAAGCTCCCTCGTGCGCTCTCCTGTTCCGACCCTGCCGCTTACCGGA
TACCTGTCCGCCTTTCTCCCTTCGGGAAGCGTGGCGCTTTCTCATAGCTCACGCTGTAGGTATCTCAGTT
CGGTGTAGGTCGTTCGCTCCAAGCTGGGCTGTGTGCACGAACCCCCCGTTCAGCCCGACCGCTGCGCCTT
ATCCGGTAACTATCGTCTTGAGTCCAACCCGGTAAGACACGACTTATCGCCACTGGCAGCAGCCACTGGT
AACAGGATTAGCAGAGCGAGGTATGTAGGCGGTGCTACAGAGTTCTTGAAGTGGTGGCCTAACTACGGCT
ACACTAGAAGAACAGTATTTGGTATCTGCGCTCTGCTGAAGCCAGTTACCTTCGGAAAAAGAGTTGGTAG
CTCTTGATCCGGCAAACAAACCACCGCTGGTAGCGGTGGTTTTTTTGTTTGCAAGCAGCAGATTACGCGC
AGAAAAAAAGGATCTCAAGAAGATCCTTTGATCTTTTCTACGGGGTCTGACGCTCAGTGGAACGAAAACT
CACGTTAAGGGATTTTGGTCATGAGATTATCAAAAAGGATCTTCACCTAGATCCTTTTAAATTAAAAATG
AAGTTTTAAATCAATCTAAAGTATATATGAGTAAACTTGGTCTGACAGTTACCAATGCTTAATCAGTGAG
GCACCTATCTCAGCGATCTGTCTATTTCGTTCATCCATAGTTGCCTGACTCCCCGTCGTGTAGATAACTA
CGATACGGGAGGGCTTACCATCTGGCCCCAGTGCTGCAATGATACCGCGAGACCCACGCTCACCGGCTCC
AGATTTATCAGCAATAAACCAGCCAGCCGGAAGGGCCGAGCGCAGAAGTGGTCCTGCAACTTTATCCGCC
TCCATCCAGTCTATTAATTGTTGCCGGGAAGCTAGAGTAAGTAGTTCGCCAGTTAATAGTTTGCGCAACG
TTGTTGCCATTGCTACAGGCATCGTGGTGTCACGCTCGTCGTTTGGTATGGCTTCATTCAGCTCCGGTTC
CCAACGATCAAGGCGAGTTACATGATCCCCCATGTTGTGCAAAAAAGCGGTTAGCTCCTTCGGTCCTCCG
ATCGTTGTCAGAAGTAAGTTGGCCGCAGTGTTATCACTCATGGTTATGGCAGCACTGCATAATTCTCTTA
CTGTCATGCCATCCGTAAGATGCTTTTCTGTGACTGGTGAGTACTCAACCAAGTCATTCTGAGAATAGTG
TATGCGGCGACCGAGTTGCTCTTGCCCGGCGTCAATACGGGATAATACCGCGCCACATAGCAGAACTTTA
AAAGTGCTCATCATTGGAAAACGTTCTTCGGGGCGAAAACTCTCAAGGATCTTACCGCTGTTGAGATCCA
GTTCGATGTAACCCACTCGTGCACCCAACTGATCTTCAGCATCTTTTACTTTCACCAGCGTTTCTGGGTG
AGCAAAAACAGGAAGGCAAAATGCCGCAAAAAAGGGAATAAGGGCGACACGGAAATGTTGAATACTCATA
CTCTTCCTTTTTCAATATTATTGAAGCATTTATCAGGGTTATTGTCTCATGAGCGGATACATATTTGAAT
GTATTTAGAAAAATAAACAAATAGGGGTTCCGCGCACATTTCCCCGAAAAGTGCCACCTGACGTCTAAGA
AACCATTATTATCATGACATTAACCTATAAAAATAGGCGTATCACGAGGCCCTTTCGTCTCGCGCGTTTC
GGTGATGACGGTGAAAACCTCTGACACATGCAGCTCCCGGAGACGGTCACAGCTTGTCTGTAAGCGGATG
CCGGGAGCAGACAAGCCCGTCAGGGCGCGTCAGCGGGTGTTGGCGGGTGTCGGGGCTGGCTTAACTATGC
GGCATCAGAGCAGATTGTACTGAGAGTGCACCATAAAATTGTAAACGTTAATATTTTGTTAAAATTCGCG
TTAAATTTTTGTTAAATCAGCTCATTTTTTAACCAATAGACCGAAATCGGCAAAATCCCTTATAAATCAA
AAGAATAGCCCGAGATAGAGT
[37 nt withheld, positions 4712-4748]
AAAGAACGTGGACTCCAACGTCAAAGG
[141 nt withheld, positions 4776-4916]
G
[46 nt withheld, positions 4918-4963]
A
[95 nt withheld, positions 4965-5059]
TATGCGGTGTGAAATACCGCACAGATGCGTAAGGAGAAAATACCGCATCAGGCGCCCCTGCAGGCAGCTG
CGCGCTCGCTCGCTCACTGAGGCCGCCCGGGCAAAGCCCGGGCGTCGGGCGACCTTTGGTCGCCCGGCCT
CAGTGAGCGAGCGAGCGCGCAGAGAGGGAGTGGCCAACTCCATCACTAGGGGTTCCTGCGGCCGCTCGGT
CCGCACGTGAGATCTCATGCCTGCTATTGTCTTCCCAATCCTCCCCCTTGCTGTCCTGCCCCACCCCACC
CCCCAGAATAGAATGACACCTACTCAGACAATGCGATGCAATTTCCTCATTTTATTAGGAAAGGACAGTG
GGAGTGGCACCTTCCAGGGTCAAG
Features (pLannotate 1.2.2; 16 found; start..end, strand, type, name):
     69..149     -  misc_feature   WPRE (fragment): woodchuck hepatitis virus posttranscriptional regulatory element
    155..312     -  misc_feature   WPRE (fragment): woodchuck hepatitis virus posttranscriptional regulatory element
    346..723     -  CDS            H2B: human histone H2B; HIST1H2BJ
    754..819     -  CDS            3xFLAG: three tandem FLAG® epitope tags, followed by an enterokinase cleavage site
    898..1614    -  CDS            SYFP2: SYFP2 is a basic (constitutively fluorescent) yellow fluorescent protein published in 2006, derived from Aequorea victoria. It is reported to be a very rapidly-maturing monomer with moderate acid sensitivity.
   2424..2451    -  repeat_region  AAV2 ITR (fragment): inverted terminal repeat of adeno-associated virus serotype 2 inverted
   2480..2507    -  repeat_region  AAV2 ITR (fragment): inverted terminal repeat of adeno-associated virus serotype 2 inverted
   2580..3168    -  rep_origin     ori: high-copy-number ColE1/pMB1/pBR322/pUC origin of replication
   3339..4199    -  CDS            AmpR: β-lactamase; bla; confers resistance to ampicillin, carbenicillin, and related antibiotics
   4200..4304    -  promoter       AmpR promoter: bla
   4399..4434    +  CDS            rop (fragment): Rop protein, which maintains plasmids at low copy number; rop
   4536..4585    +  misc_feature   bom (fragment): basis of mobility region from pBR322
   4586..5041    -  rep_origin     f1 ori (sequence partly withheld): f1 bacteriophage origin of replication; arrow indicates direction of (+) strand synthesis
   5060..5111    +  misc_feature   bom (fragment): basis of mobility region from pBR322
   5116..5256    -  repeat_region  AAV2 ITR: inverted terminal repeat of adeno-associated virus serotype 2 inverted
   5374..52      -  polyA_signal   bGH poly(A) signal (across the origin): bovine growth hormone polyadenylation signal
