[The description below was written by a language model from this plasmid's Addgene catalogue record and pLannotate feature annotations shown in this document.]
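Description:
AiP13409 - pAAV-AiE0892m-minBG-SYFP2-P2A-3XFLAG-10aa-H2B-WPRE3-BGHpA (alias CN3409) is a 5,433 nt AAV transfer plasmid built on a pAAV2 backbone, intended for packaging a reporter cassette into recombinant adeno-associated virus for delivery to brain tissue. In bacteria it is maintained through a high-copy ColE1/pUC-type origin and selected with ampicillin via the β-lactamase gene and its bla promoter. An f1 phage origin and short remnants of pBR322 rop and bom sequences are also present in the backbone. AAV2 inverted terminal repeats flank the expression cassette and provide the signals for genome replication and encapsidation. The automated annotation detects one ITR in full and the other only as short fragments, which may simply reflect how these repetitive, structured elements were matched.

The payload is driven by the enhancer AiE0892m placed upstream of a minimal beta-globin promoter (minBG). The minimal promoter has little activity alone, so expression depends on the enhancer, which the record describes as designed to direct transgene expression in specific populations of brain cells without naming them. Neither the enhancer nor minBG is annotated in the feature table, though an unannotated stretch lies between SYFP2 and the adjacent ITR. The synthetic coding sequence encodes the monomeric yellow fluorescent protein SYFP2, a P2A self-cleaving peptide, and a 3xFLAG tag joined by a 10-amino-acid linker to human histone H2B. This yields free cytosolic fluorescence together with a separate epitope-tagged nuclear marker. A shortened WPRE (WPRE3) enhances transcript expression, and a bovine growth hormone polyadenylation signal terminates the message. The construct belongs to a suite of enhancer AAVs for genetic access to cortical cell types and serves to report enhancer-driven labelling.
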