Addgene plasmid #230290: AiP13409 - pAAV-AiE0892m-minBG-SYFP2-P2A-3XFLAG-10aa-H2B-WPRE3-BGHpA (Alias: CN3409)
Purpose: AiE0892m is an enhancer sequence, designed to drive AAV-mediated transgene expression in specific populations of brain cells
Depositing lab: Allen Institute for Brain Science & Boaz Levi. Depositing organization: Allen Institute. Publication: A suite of enhancer AAVs and transgenic mouse lines for genetic access to cortical cell types. Ben-Simon Y, Hooper M, Narayan S, Daigle TL, Dwivedi D, Way SW, Oster A, Stafford DA, Mich JK, Taormina MJ, Martinez RA, Opitz-Araya X, Roth JR, Alexander JR, Allen S, Amster A, Arbuckle J, Ayala A, Baker PM, Bakken TE, Barcelli T, Barta S, Bendrick J, Bertagnolli D, Bielstein C, Bishwakarma P, Bowlus J, Boyer G, Brouner K, Casian B, Casper T, Chakka AB, Chakrabarty R, Chance RK, Chavan S, Clark M, Colbert K, Collman F, Daniel S, Departee M, DiValentin P, Donadio N, Dotson N, Egdorf T, Fliss T, Gabitto M, Garcia J, Gary A, Gasperini M, Gloe J, Goldy J, Gore BB, Graybuck L, Greisman N, Haeseleer F, Halterman C, Haradon Z, Hastings SD, Helback O, Ho W, Hockemeyer D, Huang C, Huff S, Hunker A, Johansen N, Jones D, Juneau Z, Kalmbach B, Kannan M, Khem S, Kussick E, Kutsal R, Larsen R, Lee C, Lee AY, Leibly M, Lenz GH, Li S, Liang E, Lusk N, Madigan Z, Malloy J, Malone J, McCue R, Melchor J, Mollenkopf T, Moosman S, Morin E, Newman D, Ng L, Ngo K, Omstead V, Otto S, Oyama A, Pena N, Pham T, Phillips E, Pom CA, Potekhina L, Ransford S, Ray PL, Rette D, Reynoldson C, Rimorin C, Rocha D, Ruiz A, Sanchez REA, Sawyer L, Sedeno-Cortes A, Sevigny JP, Shapovalova N, Shepard N, Shulga L, Sigler AR, Siverts L, Soliman S, Somasundaram S, Staats B, Stewart K, Szelenyi E, Tieu M, Trader C, Tran A, van Velthoven CTJ, Walker M, Wang Y, Weed N, Wirthlin M, Wood T, Wynalda B, Yao Z, Zhou T, Ariza J, Dee N, Reding M, Ronellenfitch K, Mufti S, Sunkin SM, Smith KA, Esposito L, Waters J, Thyagarajan B, Yao S, Lein ES, Zeng H, Levi BP, Ngai J, Ting JT, Tasic B. Cell. 2025 May 16:S0092-8674(25)00513-6. doi: 10.1016/j.cell.2025.05.002. PubMed 40403729.
Backbone
  Vector backbone: pAAV2
  Vector type: AAV
Growth in bacteria
  Bacterial resistance: Ampicillin, 100 μg/mL
  Growth temperature: 37°C
  Growth strain: NEB Stable
  Copy number: High Copy
Gene/Insert
  Gene/Insert name: SYFP2-P2A-3XFLAG-10aa-H2B
  Species: Synthetic
  Promoter: minBG
  Cloning method: Gibson Cloning
Terms and licenses: Academic/Nonprofit Terms; Industry Terms: Not Available to Industry
How to cite: AiP13409 - pAAV-AiE0892m-minBG-SYFP2-P2A-3XFLAG-10aa-H2B-WPRE3-BGHpA (Alias: CN3409) was a gift from Allen Institute for Brain Science & Boaz Levi (Addgene plasmid # 230290 ; http://n2t.net/addgene:230290 ; RRID:Addgene_230290)
